>Addgene plasmid #141999 | TFORF2261 | addgene full sequence | sequence record 395911 | Addgene NGS Result
TTAATGTAGTCTTATGCAATACTCTTGTAGTCTTGCAACATGGTAACGATGAGTTAGCAACATGCCTTAC
AAGGAGAGAAAAAGCACCGTGCATGCCGATTGGTGGAAGTAAGGTGGTACGATCGTGCCTTATTAGGAAG
GCAACAGACGGGTCTGACATGGATTGGACGAACCACTGAATTGCCGCATTGCAGAGATATTGTATTTAAG
TGCCTAGCTCGATACATAAACGGGTCTCTCTGGTTAGACCAGATCTGAGCCTGGGAGCTCTCTGGCTAAC
TAGGGAACCCACTGCTTAAGCCTCAATAAAGCTTGCCTTGAGTGCTTCAAGTAGTGTGTGCCCGTCTGTT
GTGTGACTCTGGTAACTAGAGATCCCTCAGACCCTTTTAGTCAGTGTGGAAAATCTCTAGCAGTGGCGCC
CGAACAGGGACTTGAAAGCGAAAGGGAAACCAGAGGAGCTCTCTCGACGCAGGACTCGGCTTGCTGAAGC
GCGCACGGCAAGAGGCGAGGGGCGGCGACTGGTGAGTACGCCAAAAATTTTGACTAGCGGAGGCTAGAAG
GAGAGAGATGGGTGCGAGAGCGTCAGTATTAAGCGGGGGAGAATTAGATCGCGATGGGAAAAAATTCGGT
TAAGGCCAGGGGGAAAGAAAAAATATAAATTAAAACATATAGTATGGGCAAGCAGGGAGCTAGAACGATT
CGCAGTTAATCCTGGCCTGTTAGAAACATCAGAAGGCTGTAGACAAATACTGGGACAGCTACAACCATCC
CTTCAGACAGGATCAGAAGAACTTAGATCATTATATAATACAGTAGCAACCCTCTATTGTGTGCATCAAA
GGATAGAGATAAAAGACACCAAGGAAGCTTTAGACAAGATAGAGGAAGAGCAAAACAAAAGTAAGACCAC
CGCACAGCAAGCGGCCGCTGATCTTCAGACCTGGAGGAGGAGATATGAGGGACAATTGGAGAAGTGAATT
ATATAAATATAAAGTAGTAAAAATTGAACCATTAGGAGTAGCACCCACCAAGGCAAAGAGAAGAGTGGTG
CAGAGAGAAAAAAGAGCAGTGGGAATAGGAGCTTTGTTCCTTGGGTTCTTGGGAGCAGCAGGAAGCACTA
TGGGCGCAGCGTCAATGACGCTGACGGTACAGGCCAGACAATTATTGTCTGGTATAGTGCAGCAGCAGAA
CAATTTGCTGAGGGCTATTGAGGCGCAACAGCATCTGTTGCAACTCACAGTCTGGGGCATCAAGCAGCTC
CAGGCAAGAATCCTGGCTGTGGAAAGATACCTAAAGGATCAACAGCTCCTGGGGATTTGGGGTTGCTCTG
GAAAACTCATTTGCACCACTGCTGTGCCTTGGAATGCTAGTTGGAGTAATAAATCTCTGGAACAGATTTG
GAATCACACGACCTGGATGGAGTGGGACAGAGAAATTAACAATTACACAAGCTTAATACACTCCTTAATT
GAAGAATCGCAAAACCAGCAAGAAAAGAATGAACAAGAATTATTGGAATTAGATAAATGGGCAAGTTTGT
GGAATTGGTTTAACATAACAAATTGGCTGTGGTATATAAAATTATTCATAATGATAGTAGGAGGCTTGGT
AGGTTTAAGAATAGTTTTTGCTGTACTTTCTATAGTGAATAGAGTTAGGCAGGGATATTCACCATTATCG
TTTCAGACCCACCTCCCAACCCCGAGGGGACCCATGCATTGCATCTCAATTAGTCAGCAACCAGGTGTGG
AAAGTCCCCAGGCTCCCCAGCAGGCAGAAGTATGCAAAGCATGCGTCTCAATTAGTCAGCAACCATAGTC
CCGCCCCTAACTCCGCCCATCCCGCCCCTAACTCCGCCCAGTTCCGCCCATTCTCCGCCCCATGGCTGAC
TAATTTTTTTTATTTATGCAGAGGCCGAGGCCGCCTCGGCCTCTGAGCTATTCCAGAAGTAGTGAGGAGG
CTTTTTTGGAGGCCTAGGCTTTTGCAAAAAGCTTTCTAGAGGTACCACCGGAGCTTACCATGACCGAGTA
CAAGCCCACGGTGCGCCTCGCCACCCGCGACGACGTCCCCAGGGCCGTACGCACCCTCGCCGCCGCGTTC
GCCGACTACCCCGCCACGCGCCACACCGTCGATCCGGACCGCCACATCGAGCGGGTCACCGAGCTGCAAG
AACTCTTCCTCACGCGCGTCGGGCTCGACATCGGCAAGGTGTGGGTCGCGGACGACGGCGCCGCCGTGGC
GGTCTGGACCACGCCGGAGAGCGTCGAAGCGGGGGCGGTGTTCGCCGAGATCGGCCCGCGCATGGCCGAG
TTGAGCGGTTCCCGGCTGGCCGCGCAGCAACAGATGGAAGGCCTCCTGGCGCCGCACCGGCCCAAGGAGC
CCGCGTGGTTCCTGGCCACCGTCGGCGTCTCGCCCGACCACCAGGGCAAGGGTCTGGGCAGCGCCGTCGT
GCTCCCCGGAGTGGAGGCGGCCGAGCGCGCCGGGGTGCCCGCCTTCCTGGAGACCTCCGCGCCCCGCAAC
CTCCCCTTCTACGAGCGGCTCGGCTTCACCGTCACCGCCGACGTCGAGGTGCCCGAAGGACCGCGCACCT
GGTGCATGACCCGCAAGCCCGGTGCCAGTTAACGAATTCTAGATCTTGAGACAAATGGCAGTATTCATCC
ACAATTTTAAAAGAAAAGGGGGGATTGGGGGGTACAGTGCAGGGGAAAGAATAGTAGACATAATAGCAAC
AGACATACAAACTAAAGAATTACAAAAACAAATTACAAAAATTCAAAATTTTCGGGTTTATTACAGGGAC
AGCAGAGATCCACTTTGGCGCCGGCTCGAGGCCTGCAGGTGCAAAGATGGATAAAGTTTTAAACAGAGAG
GAATCTTTGCAGCTAATGGACCTTCTAGGTCTTGAAAGGAGTGGGAATTGGCTCCGGTGCCCGTCAGTGG
GCAGAGCGCACATCGCCCACAGTCCCCGAGAAGTTGGGGGGAGGGGTCGGCAATTGAACCGGTGCCTAGA
GAAGGTGGCGCGGGGTAAACTGGGAAAGTGATGTCGTGTACTGGCTCCGCCTTTTTCCCGAGGGTGGGGG
AGAACCGTATATAAGTGCAGTAGTCGCCGTGAACGTTCTTTTTCGCAACGGGTTTGCCGCCAGAACACAG
GTAAGTGCCGTGTGTGGTTCCCGCGGGCCTGGCCTCTTTACGGGTTATGGCCCTTGCGTGCCTTGAATTA
CTTCCACCTGGCTGCAGTACGTGATTCTTGATCCCGAGCTTCGGGTTGGAAGTGGGTGGGAGAGTTCGAG
GCCTTGCGCTTAAGGAGCCCCTTCGCCTCGTGCTTGAGTTGAGGCCTGGCCTGGGCGCTGGGGCCGCCGC
GTGCGAATCTGGTGGCACCTTCGCGCCTGTCTCGCTGCTTTCGATAAGTCTCTAGCCATTTAAAATTTTT
GATGACCTGCTGCGACGCTTTTTTTCTGGCAAGATAGTCTTGTAAATGCGGGCCAAGATCTGCACACTGG
TATTTCGGTTTTTGGGGCCGCGGGCGGCGACGGGGCCCGTGCGTCCCAGCGCACATGTTCGGCGAGGCGG
GGCCTGCGAGCGCGGCCACCGAGAATCGGACGGGGGTAGTCTCAAGCTGGCCGGCCTGCTCTGGTGCCTG
GCCTCGCGCCGCCGTGTATCGCCCCGCCCTGGGCGGCAAGGCTGGCCCGGTCGGCACCAGTTGCGTGAGC
GGAAAGATGGCCGCTTCCCGGCCCTGCTGCAGGGAGCTCAAAATGGAGGACGCGGCGCTCGGGAGAGCGG
GCGGGTGAGTCACCCACACAAAGGAAAAGGGCCTTTCCGTCCTCAGCCGTCGCTTCATGTGACTCCACGG
AGTACCGGGCGCCGTCCAGGCACCTCGATTAGTTCTCGAGCTTTTGGAGTACGTCGTCTTTAGGTTGGGG
GGAGGGGTTTTATGCGATGGAGTTTCCCCACACTGAGTGGGTGGAGACTGAAGTTAGGCCAGCTTGGCAC
TTGATGTAATTCTCCTTGGAATTTGCCCTTTTTGAGTTTGGATCTTGGTTCATTCTCAAGCCTCAGACAG
TGGTTCAAAGTTTTTTTCTTCCATTTCAGGTGTCGTGAGGCTAGCACCGCCACCATGGCTACGGGCGCGG
ATGTACGGGACATTCTAGAACTCGGGGGTCCAGAAGGGGATGCAGCCTCTGGGACCATCAGCAAGAAGGA
CATTATCAACCCGGACAAGAAAAAATCCAAGAAGTCCTCTGAGACACTGACTTTCAAGAGGCCCGAGGGC
ATGCACCGGGAAGTCTATGCCTTGCTCTACTCTGACAAGAAGGATGCACCCCCACTGCTACCCAGTGACA
CTGGCCAGGGATACCGTACAGTGAAGGCCAAGTTGGGCTCCAAGAAGGTGCGGCCTTGGAAGTGGATGCC
ATTCACCAACCCGGCCCGCAAGGACGGAGCAATGTTCTTCCACTGGCGACGTGCAGCGGAGGAGGGCAAG
GACTACCCCTTTGCCAGGTTCAATAAGACTGTGCAGGTGCCTGTGTACTCGGAGCAGGAGTACCAGCTTT
ATCTCCACGATGATGCTTGGACTAAGGCAGAAACTGACCACCTCTTTGACCTCAGCCGCCGCTTTGACCT
GCGTTTTGTTGTTATCCATGACCGGTATGACCACCAGCAGTTCAAGAAGCGTTCTGTGGAAGACCTGAAG
GAGCGGTACTACCACATCTGTGCTAAGCTTGCCAACGTGCGGGCTGTGCCAGGCACAGACCTTAAGATAC
CAGTATTTGATGCTGGGCACGAACGACGGCGGAAGGAACAGCTTGAGCGTCTCTACAACCGGACCCCAGA
GCAGGTGGCAGAGGAGGAGTACCTGCTACAGGAGCTGCGCAAGATTGAGGCCCGGAAGAAGGAGCGGGAG
AAACGCAGCCAGGACCTGCAGAAGCTGATCACAGCGGCAGACACCACTGCAGAGCAGCGGCGCACGGAAC
GCAAGGCCCCCAAAAAGAAGCTACCCCAGAAAAAGGAGGCTGAGAAGCCGGCTGTTCCTGAGACTGCAGG
CATCAAGTTTCCAGACTTCAAGTCTGCAGGTGTCACGCTGCGGAGCCAACGGATGAAGCTGCCAAGCTCT
GTGGGACAGAAGAAGATCAAGGCCCTGGAACAGATGCTGCTGGAGCTTGGTGTGGAGCTGAGCCCGACAC
CTACGGAGGAGCTGGTGCACATGTTCAATGAGCTGCGAAGCGACCTGGTGCTGCTCTACGAGCTCAAGCA
GGCCTGTGCCAACTGCGAGTATGAGCTGCAGATGCTGCGGCACCGTCATGAGGCACTGGCCCGGGCTGGT
GTGCTAGGGGGCCCTGCCACACCAGCATCAGGCCCAGGCCCGGCCTCTGCTGAGCCGGCAGTGACTGAAC
CCGGACTTGGTCCTGACCCCAAGGACACCATCATTGATGTGGTGGGCGCACCCCTCACGCCCAATTCGAG
AAAGCGACGGGAGTCGGCCTCCAGCTCATCTTCCGTGAAGAAAGCCAAGAAGCCGTAGTAATGAACTAGT
CCGTAACTTGAAAGTATTTCGATTTCTTGGCTTTATATATCTTGTGGAAAGGACGAGAATGGTGCTAAGG
TAGAGCATGGACGCGTTAAGTCGACAATCAACCTCTGGATTACAAAATTTGTGAAAGATTGACTGGTATT
CTTAACTATGTTGCTCCTTTTACGCTATGTGGATACGCTGCTTTAATGCCTTTGTATCATGCTATTGCTT
CCCGTATGGCTTTCATTTTCTCCTCCTTGTATAAATCCTGGTTGCTGTCTCTTTATGAGGAGTTGTGGCC
CGTTGTCAGGCAACGTGGCGTGGTGTGCACTGTGTTTGCTGACGCAACCCCCACTGGTTGGGGCATTGCC
ACCACCTGTCAGCTCCTTTCCGGGACTTTCGCTTTCCCCCTCCCTATTGCCACGGCGGAACTCATCGCCG
CCTGCCTTGCCCGCTGCTGGACAGGGGCTCGGCTGTTGGGCACTGACAATTCCGTGGTGTTGTCGGGGAA
ATCATCGTCCTTTCCTTGGCTGCTCGCCTGTGTTGCCACCTGGATTCTGCGCGGGACGTCCTTCTGCTAC
GTCCCTTCGGCCCTCAATCCAGCGGACCTTCCTTCCCGCGGCCTGCTGCCGGCTCTGCGGCCTCTTCCGC
GTCTTCGCCTTCGCCCTCAGACGAGTCGGATCTCCCTTTGGGCCGCCTCCCCGCGTCGACTTTAAGACCA
ATGACTTACAAGGCAGCTGTAGATCTTAGCCACTTTTTAAAAGAAAAGGGGGGACTGGAAGGGCTAATTC
ACTCCCAACGAAGACAAGATCTGCTTTTTGCTTGTACTGGGTCTCTCTGGTTAGACCAGATCTGAGCCTG
GGAGCTCTCTGGCTAACTAGGGAACCCACTGCTTAAGCCTCAATAAAGCTTGCCTTGAGTGCTTCAAGTA
GTGTGTGCCCGTCTGTTGTGTGACTCTGGTAACTAGAGATCCCTCAGACCCTTTTAGTCAGTGTGGAAAA
TCTCTAGCAGTACGTATAGTAGTTCATGTCATCTTATTATTCAGTATTTATAACTTGCAAAGAAATGAAT
ATCAGAGAGTGAGAGGAACTTGTTTATTGCAGCTTATAATGGTTACAAATAAAGCAATAGCATCACAAAT
TTCACAAATAAAGCATTTTTTTCACTGCATTCTAGTTGTGGTTTGTCCAAACTCATCAATGTATCTTATC
ATGTCTGGCTCTAGCTATCCCGCCCCTAACTCCGCCCATCCCGCCCCTAACTCCGCCCAGTTCCGCCCAT
TCTCCGCCCCATGGCTGACTAATTTTTTTTATTTATGCAGAGGCCGAGGCCGCCTCGGCCTCTGAGCTAT
TCCAGAAGTAGTGAGGAGGCTTTTTTGGAGGCCTAGGGACGTACCCAATTCGCCCTATAGTGAGTCGTAT
TACGCGCGCTCACTGGCCGTCGTTTTACAACGTCGTGACTGGGAAAACCCTGGCGTTACCCAACTTAATC
GCCTTGCAGCACATCCCCCTTTCGCCAGCTGGCGTAATAGCGAAGAGGCCCGCACCGATCGCCCTTCCCA
ACAGTTGCGCAGCCTGAATGGCGAATGGG
[124 nt withheld, positions 7100-7223]
C
[91 nt withheld, positions 7225-7315]
A
[49 nt withheld, positions 7317-7365]
CCTTTGACGTTGGAGTCCACGTTCTTT
[37 nt withheld, positions 7393-7429]
ACCCTATCTCGGTCTATTCTTTTGATTTATAAGGGATTTTGCCGATTTCGGCCTATTGGTTAAAAAATGA
GCTGATTTAACAAAAATTTAACGCGAATTTTAACAAAATATTAACGCTTACAATTTAGGTGGCACTTTTC
GGGGAAATGTGCGCGGAACCCCTATTTGTTTATTTTTCTAAATACATTCAAATATGTATCCGCTCATGAG
ACAATAACCCTGATAAATGCTTCAATAATATTGAAAAAGGAAGAGTATGAGTATTCAACATTTCCGTGTC
GCCCTTATTCCCTTTTTTGCGGCATTTTGCCTTCCTGTTTTTGCTCACCCAGAAACGCTGGTGAAAGTAA
AAGATGCTGAAGATCAGTTGGGTGCACGAGTGGGTTACATCGAACTGGATCTCAACAGCGGTAAGATCCT
TGAGAGTTTTCGCCCCGAAGAACGTTTTCCAATGATGAGCACTTTTAAAGTTCTGCTATGTGGCGCGGTA
TTATCCCGTATTGACGCCGGGCAAGAGCAACTCGGTCGCCGCATACACTATTCTCAGAATGACTTGGTTG
AGTACTCACCAGTCACAGAAAAGCATCTTACGGATGGCATGACAGTAAGAGAATTATGCAGTGCTGCCAT
AACCATGAGTGATAACACTGCGGCCAACTTACTTCTGACAACGATCGGAGGACCGAAGGAGCTAACCGCT
TTTTTGCACAACATGGGGGATCATGTAACTCGCCTTGATCGTTGGGAACCGGAGCTGAATGAAGCCATAC
CAAACGACGAGCGTGACACCACGATGCCTGTAGCAATGGCAACAACGTTGCGCAAACTATTAACTGGCGA
ACTACTTACTCTAGCTTCCCGGCAACAATTAATAGACTGGATGGAGGCGGATAAAGTTGCAGGACCACTT
CTGCGCTCGGCCCTTCCGGCTGGCTGGTTTATTGCTGATAAATCTGGAGCCGGTGAGCGTGGGTCTCGCG
GTATCATTGCAGCACTGGGGCCAGATGGTAAGCCCTCCCGTATCGTAGTTATCTACACGACGGGGAGTCA
GGCAACTATGGATGAACGAAATAGACAGATCGCTGAGATAGGTGCCTCACTGATTAAGCATTGGTAACTG
TCAGACCAAGTTTACTCATATATACTTTAGATTGATTTAAAACTTCATTTTTAATTTAAAAGGATCTAGG
TGAAGATCCTTTTTGATAATCTCATGACCAAAATCCCTTAACGTGAGTTTTCGTTCCACTGAGCGTCAGA
CCCCGTAGAAAAGATCAAAGGATCTTCTTGAGATCCTTTTTTTCTGCGCGTAATCTGCTGCTTGCAAACA
AAAAAACCACCGCTACCAGCGGTGGTTTGTTTGCCGGATCAAGAGCTACCAACTCTTTTTCCGAAGGTAA
CTGGCTTCAGCAGAGCGCAGATACCAAATACTGTTCTTCTAGTGTAGCCGTAGTTAGGCCACCACTTCAA
GAACTCTGTAGCACCGCCTACATACCTCGCTCTGCTAATCCTGTTACCAGTGGCTGCTGCCAGTGGCGAT
AAGTCGTGTCTTACCGGGTTGGACTCAAGACGATAGTTACCGGATAAGGCGCAGCGGTCGGGCTGAACGG
GGGGTTCGTGCACACAGCCCAGCTTGGAGCGAACGACCTACACCGAACTGAGATACCTACAGCGTGAGCT
ATGAGAAAGCGCCACGCTTCCCGAAGGGAGAAAGGCGGACAGGTATCCGGTAAGCGGCAGGGTCGGAACA
GGAGAGCGCACGAGGGAGCTTCCAGGGGGAAACGCCTGGTATCTTTATAGTCCTGTCGGGTTTCGCCACC
TCTGACTTGAGCGTCGATTTTTGTGATGCTCGTCAGGGGGGCGGAGCCTATGGAAAAACGCCAGCAACGC
GGCCTTTTTACGGTTCCTGGCCTTTTGCTGGCCTTTTGCTCACATGTTCTTTCCTGCGTTATCCCCTGAT
TCTGTGGATAACCGTATTACCGCCTTTGAGTGAGCTGATACCGCTCGCCGCAGCCGAACGACCGAGCGCA
GCGAGTCAGTGAGCGAGGAAGCGGAAGAGCGCCCAATACGCAAACCGCCTCTCCCCGCGCGTTGGCCGAT
TCATTAATGCAGCTGGCACGACAGGTTTCCCGACTGGAAAGCGGGCAGTGAGCGCAACGCAATTAATGTG
AGTTAGCTCACTCATTAGGCACCCCAGGCTTTACACTTTATGCTTCCGGCTCGTATGTTGTGTGGAATTG
TGAGCGGATAACAATTTCACACAGGAAACAGCTATGACCATGATTACGCCAAGCGCGCAATTAACCCTCA
CTAAAGGGAACAAAAGCTGGAGCTGCAAGC
Features (pLannotate 1.2.2; 31 found; start..end, strand, type, name):
      5..231     +  promoter       RSV promoter: Rous sarcoma virus enhancer/promoter
    232..412     +  LTR            5' LTR (truncated): truncated 5' long terminal repeat (LTR) from HIV-1
    459..584     +  misc_feature   HIV-1 Ψ: packaging signal of human immunodeficiency virus type 1
    568..931     +  CDS            HIV-1 gag (fragment): gag protein from human immunodeficiency virus 1; gag
   1077..1310    +  misc_feature   RRE: The Rev response element (RRE) of HIV-1 allows for Rev-dependent mRNA export from the nucleus to the cytoplasm.
   1687..1713    +  CDS            Rev (fragment): human immunodeficiency virus 1 (HIV-1) Rev protein; rev; enhances nuclear export of unspliced and incompletely spliced viral mRNAs
   1720..1743    +  promoter       SV40 promoter (fragment): SV40 early promoter
   1744..1815    +  promoter       SV40 promoter (fragment): SV40 enhancer and early promoter
   1839..1974    +  rep_origin     SV40 ori: SV40 origin of replication
   2020..2616    +  CDS            PuroR (fragment): puromycin N-acetyltransferase; pac from Streptomyces; confers resistance to puromycin
   2665..2782    +  misc_feature   cPPT/CTS: central polypurine tract and central termination sequence of HIV-1
   2847..2913    +  CDS            small t antigen (fragment): SV40 (simian virus 40) small t antigen
   2920..4098    +  promoter       EF-1α promoter: strong constitutive promoter for human elongation factor EF-1α
   4115..5515    +  CDS            DMAP1: DMAP1_HUMAN - Also known as KIAA1425. Experimental evidence at protein level: Swiss-Prot protein existence level 1. Involved in transcription repression and activation. Its interaction with HDAC2 may provide a mechanism for histone deacetylation in heterochromatin following replication of DNA at late firing origins. Can also repress transcription independently of histone deacetylase activity. May specifically potentiate DAXX-mediated repression of glucocorticoid receptor-dependent transcription. Component of the NuA4 histone acetyltransferase (HAT) complex which is involved in transcriptional
   5531..5584    +  promoter       U6 promoter (fragment): RNA polymerase III promoter for human U6 snRNA
   5626..6214    +  misc_feature   WPRE: woodchuck hepatitis virus posttranscriptional regulatory element
   6265..6284    +  misc_feature   cPPT/CTS (fragment): central polypurine tract and central termination sequence of HIV-1
   6286..6519    +  LTR            3' LTR (ΔU3): self-inactivating 3' long terminal repeat (LTR) from HIV-1
   6597..6718    +  polyA_signal   SV40 poly(A) signal: SV40 polyadenylation signal
   6758..6893    +  rep_origin     SV40 ori: SV40 origin of replication
   6914..6932    -  promoter       T7 promoter: promoter for bacteriophage T7 RNA polymerase
   6940..7095    +  CDS            lacZα (fragment): LacZα fragment of β-galactosidase; lacZ fragment
   7100..7528    +  rep_origin     f1 ori (sequence partly withheld): f1 bacteriophage origin of replication; arrow indicates direction of (+) strand synthesis
   7581..7685    +  promoter       AmpR promoter: bla
   7686..8546    +  CDS            AmpR: β-lactamase; bla; confers resistance to ampicillin, carbenicillin, and related antibiotics
   8717..9305    +  rep_origin     ori: high-copy-number ColE1/pMB1/pBR322/pUC origin of replication
   9488..9580    +  CDS            lacI (fragment): lac repressor; lacI; The lac repressor binds to the lac operator to inhibit transcription in E. coli. This inhibition can be relieved by adding lactose or isopropyl-β-D-thiogalactopyranoside (IPTG).
   9593..9614    +  protein_bind   CAP binding site: CAP binding activates transcription in the presence of cAMP. E. coli catabolite activator protein
   9629..9659    +  promoter       lac promoter: promoter for the E. coli lac operon
   9667..9683    +  protein_bind   lac operator: The lac repressor binds to the lac operator to inhibit transcription in E. coli. This inhibition can be relieved by adding lactose or isopropyl-β-D-thiogalactopyranoside (IPTG). lac repressor encoded by lacI
   9728..9746    +  promoter       T3 promoter: promoter for bacteriophage T3 RNA polymerase
