[The description below was written by a language model from this plasmid's Addgene catalogue record and pLannotate feature annotations shown in this document.]
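Description:
TFORF2261 is a lentiviral mammalian expression plasmid built on the pLX_TRC317 backbone and carrying the human DMAP1 open reading frame. It is one member of a barcoded transcription factor ORF collection. In bacteria it is maintained through a high-copy ColE1/pUC-type origin and selected with ampicillin via the β-lactamase gene. An f1 origin and remnants of a lac/lacZα cloning region with flanking T7 and T3 promoters are also present in the backbone. The depositor notes that the plasmid can recombine, which is a common issue with LTR-containing vectors.

The viral portion has a third-generation, self-inactivating layout. An RSV promoter drives a truncated HIV-1 5' LTR, followed by the Ψ packaging signal with a partial gag sequence, the Rev response element, a cPPT/CTS element, and a ΔU3 3' LTR followed by an SV40 polyadenylation signal. Within the transfer cassette, an SV40 early promoter/origin region drives puromycin N-acetyltransferase, allowing selection of transduced mammalian cells. Downstream of it, the EF-1α promoter constitutively expresses DMAP1, a factor annotated as involved in transcriptional repression and activation and as a component of the NuA4 histone acetyltransferase complex. A WPRE after the ORF enhances transcript stability and expression.

According to the record, each construct in the collection carries a unique 24-bp barcode, though it is not annotated in the feature table. The short U6 promoter fragment detected between the ORF and the WPRE is probably a residual or primer-binding sequence rather than a functional promoter. The vector is intended for overexpressing DMAP1, alone or in pooled screens where barcode readout identifies which transcription factor each cell received, as in directed differentiation studies.
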