Addgene plasmid #141999: TFORF2261
Purpose: Lentiviral vector for overexpressing transcription factor ORFs with unique 24-bp barcodes. Barcodes facilitate identification of transcription factors in pooled screens.
Depositing lab: Feng Zhang. Depositing organization: Broad Institute. Publication: A transcription factor atlas of directed differentiation. Joung J, Ma S, Tay T, Geiger-Schuller KR, Kirchgatterer PC, Verdine VK, Guo B, Arias-Garcia MA, Allen WE, Singh A, Kuksenko O, Abudayyeh OO, Gootenberg JS, Fu Z, Macrae RK, Buenrostro JD, Regev A, Zhang F. Cell. 2023 Jan 5;186(1):209-229.e26. doi: 10.1016/j.cell.2022.11.026. PubMed 36608654.
Backbone
  Vector backbone: pLX_TRC317
  Backbone manufacturer: Broad Institute Genetic Perturbation Platform
  Backbone size w/o insert (bp): 8264
  Vector type: Mammalian Expression, Lentiviral
  Selectable markers: Puromycin
Growth in bacteria
  Bacterial resistance: Ampicillin, 100 μg/mL
  Growth temperature: 37°C
  Growth strain: NEB Stable
  Copy number: High Copy
Gene/Insert
  Gene/Insert name: DMAP1
  Species: H. sapiens (human)
  Insert size (bp): 1505
  Entrez Gene: DMAP1 (a.k.a. DNMAP1, DNMTAP1, EAF2, MEAF2, SWC4)
  Promoter: EF1a
  Cloning method: Unknown
  Sequencing primers: 5′ GGGTGGAGACTGAAGTTAGGCCAG; 3′ CACATAGCGTAAAAGGAGCAACATAG
Terms and licenses: Academic/Nonprofit Terms; Industry Terms: Not Available to Industry
Depositor comments: NM_001034024,NM_001034023,NM_019100,XM_017001808,ENST00000361745,ENST00000315913,ENST00000372289 . The transcription factor ORF portion of this plasmid was synthesized by Genewiz. Please test multiple small colonies in case of plasmid recombination. To make this collection available in a timely manner, a portion of this collection was not fully sequenced by Addgene. If an Addgene verified full plasmid sequence is not available, please contact us prior to placing an order to request the full sequence.
How to cite: TFORF2261 was a gift from Feng Zhang (Addgene plasmid # 141999 ; http://n2t.net/addgene:141999 ; RRID:Addgene_141999)
