>Addgene plasmid #141999 | TFORF2261 | depositor partial sequence | sequence record 278134 | Insert
ACCGCCACCATGGCTACGGGCGCGGATGTACGGGACATTCTAGAACTCGGGGGTCCAGAAGGGGATGCAG
CCTCTGGGACCATCAGCAAGAAGGACATTATCAACCCGGACAAGAAAAAATCCAAGAAGTCCTCTGAGAC
ACTGACTTTCAAGAGGCCCGAGGGCATGCACCGGGAAGTCTATGCCTTGCTCTACTCTGACAAGAAGGAT
GCACCCCCACTGCTACCCAGTGACACTGGCCAGGGATACCGTACAGTGAAGGCCAAGTTGGGCTCCAAGA
AGGTGCGGCCTTGGAAGTGGATGCCATTCACCAACCCGGCCCGCAAGGACGGAGCAATGTTCTTCCACTG
GCGACGTGCAGCGGAGGAGGGCAAGGACTACCCCTTTGCCAGGTTCAATAAGACTGTGCAGGTGCCTGTG
TACTCGGAGCAGGAGTACCAGCTTTATCTCCACGATGATGCTTGGACTAAGGCAGAAACTGACCACCTCT
TTGACCTCAGCCGCCGCTTTGACCTGCGTTTTGTTGTTATCCATGACCGGTATGACCACCAGCAGTTCAA
GAAGCGTTCTGTGGAAGACCTGAAGGAGCGGTACTACCACATCTGTGCTAAGCTTGCCAACGTGCGGGCT
GTGCCAGGCACAGACCTTAAGATACCAGTATTTGATGCTGGGCACGAACGACGGCGGAAGGAACAGCTTG
AGCGTCTCTACAACCGGACCCCAGAGCAGGTGGCAGAGGAGGAGTACCTGCTACAGGAGCTGCGCAAGAT
TGAGGCCCGGAAGAAGGAGCGGGAGAAACGCAGCCAGGACCTGCAGAAGCTGATCACAGCGGCAGACACC
ACTGCAGAGCAGCGGCGCACGGAACGCAAGGCCCCCAAAAAGAAGCTACCCCAGAAAAAGGAGGCTGAGA
AGCCGGCTGTTCCTGAGACTGCAGGCATCAAGTTTCCAGACTTCAAGTCTGCAGGTGTCACGCTGCGGAG
CCAACGGATGAAGCTGCCAAGCTCTGTGGGACAGAAGAAGATCAAGGCCCTGGAACAGATGCTGCTGGAG
CTTGGTGTGGAGCTGAGCCCGACACCTACGGAGGAGCTGGTGCACATGTTCAATGAGCTGCGAAGCGACC
TGGTGCTGCTCTACGAGCTCAAGCAGGCCTGTGCCAACTGCGAGTATGAGCTGCAGATGCTGCGGCACCG
TCATGAGGCACTGGCCCGGGCTGGTGTGCTAGGGGGCCCTGCCACACCAGCATCAGGCCCAGGCCCGGCC
TCTGCTGAGCCGGCAGTGACTGAACCCGGACTTGGTCCTGACCCCAAGGACACCATCATTGATGTGGTGG
GCGCACCCCTCACGCCCAATTCGAGAAAGCGACGGGAGTCGGCCTCCAGCTCATCTTCCGTGAAGAAAGC
CAAGAAGCCGTAGTAATGAACTAGTCCGTAACTTGAAAGTATTTCGATTTCTTGGCTTTATATATCTTGT
GGAAAGGACGAGAATGGTGCTAAGGTAGAGCATGG
