>Addgene plasmid #141999 | TFORF2261 | depositor partial sequence | sequence record 278135 | Barcode
GAATGGTGCTAAGGTAGAGCATGG
